Addgene plasmid #80964: pCRISPaint-ProteoTuner DD-PuroR
Purpose: CRISPaint gene tagging
Depositing lab: Veit Hornung. Depositing organization: Universitaetsklinikum Bonn. Publication: CRISPaint allows modular base-specific gene tagging using a ligase-4-dependent mechanism. Schmid-Burgk JL, Honing K, Ebert TS, Hornung V. Nat Commun. 2016 Jul 28;7:12338. doi: 10.1038/ncomms12338. PubMed 27465542.
Backbone
  Vector backbone: pCRISPaint
  Backbone manufacturer: Veit Hornung group
  Vector type: gene tagging
Growth in bacteria
  Bacterial resistance: Ampicillin, 100 μg/mL
  Growth temperature: 30°C
  Growth strain: DH10B
  Copy number: High Copy
Gene/Insert
  Gene/Insert name: ProteoTuner tag
  Species: Synthetic
  Promoter: none
  Cloning method: Restriction Enzyme; 5′ cloning site unknown (unknown if destroyed); 3′ cloning site unknown (unknown if destroyed)
  Sequencing primers: 5′ CGATAGTACTAACATACGCTCTCCA; 3′ CACTGCATTCTAGTTGTGGTTTGTC
Terms and licenses: Academic/Nonprofit Terms; Industry Terms: Not Available to Industry
How to cite: pCRISPaint-ProteoTuner DD-PuroR was a gift from Veit Hornung (Addgene plasmid # 80964 ; http://n2t.net/addgene:80964 ; RRID:Addgene_80964)
