[The description below was written by a language model from this plasmid's Addgene catalogue record and pLannotate feature annotations shown in this document.]
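Description:
pCRISPaint-ProteoTuner DD-PuroR is a small (about 3.5 kb) universal donor plasmid from the CRISPaint gene-tagging system, built on the pCRISPaint backbone. It is maintained in E. coli through a high-copy ColE1/pUC-type origin and selected with ampicillin via the β-lactamase gene. Short annotated fragments of a tetracycline resistance gene and of SV40 large T antigen appear to be backbone or cloning remnants, not functional parts.

The payload is a synthetic, promoterless tagging cassette. It contains the ProteoTuner destabilization domain, an FKBP12 mutant in the variant optimized for use as a C-terminal tag, followed downstream by the puromycin N-acetyltransferase gene (pac) and an SV40 polyadenylation element, which is annotated on the reverse strand. The record does not state what lies in the short interval between the tag and the puromycin gene, so how the two coding regions are linked cannot be confirmed from the annotation. A synthetic poly(A) signal and an RNA polymerase II pause site from the human α2 globin gene sit upstream of the cassette and likely suppress read-through transcription from the plasmid, consistent with the insert having no promoter of its own.

In the CRISPaint approach, the donor is linearized in cells and inserted at a Cas9-cut site in a target gene by ligase-4-dependent end joining, not by homology-directed repair. Expression of the tag and of puromycin resistance should therefore depend on in-frame integration at an actively transcribed endogenous locus, which would allow drug selection of tagged cells. A protein fused to the destabilization domain is degraded unless the ligand Shield1 is supplied, so endogenous protein levels can be tuned with a small molecule.
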