Features (pLannotate 1.2.2; 10 found; start..end, strand, type, name):
      1..49      +  polyA_signal   poly(A) signal: synthetic polyadenylation signal
     63..154     +  misc_feature   pause site: RNA polymerase II transcriptional pause signal from the human α2 globin gene
    218..539     +  CDS            DD-C (fragment): destabilization domain that can be stabilized by Shield1 in the ProteoTuner™ system FKBP12 mutant optimized for use as a C-terminal tag
    602..1198    +  CDS            pac: PUAC_STRAD - Protein predicted: Swiss-Prot protein existence level 4. Detoxification of puromycin. From Streptomyces alboniger.
   1225..1346    -  polyA_signal   SV40 poly(A) signal: SV40 polyadenylation signal
   1369..1437    -  CDS            large T antigen (fragment): large T antigen from SV40 (simian virus 40)
   1453..1585    +  CDS            TcR (fragment): tetracycline efflux protein; tet; confers resistance to tetracycline
   1765..2353    -  rep_origin     ori: high-copy-number ColE1/pMB1/pBR322/pUC origin of replication
   2553..3413    -  CDS            AmpR: β-lactamase confers resistance to ampicillin, carbenicillin, and related antibiotics
   3414..3455    -  promoter       AmpR promoter (fragment): bla
>Addgene plasmid #80964 | pCRISPaint-ProteoTuner DD-PuroR | depositor full sequence | sequence record 153096 | Full Sequence
AATAAAATATCTTTATTTTCATTACATCTGTGTGTTGGTTTTTTGTGTGAATCGATAGTACTAACATACG
CTCTCCATCAAAACAAAACGAAACAAAACAAACTAGCAAAATAGGCTGTCCCCAGTGCAAGTGCAGGTGC
CAGAACATTTCTCTTAATGATAGCTAGCGGGCCAGTACCCAAAAAGCGGGGGGTCTGGTGGCAGTGGAGG
GGGATCCGGAGTGCAGGTGGAAACCATCTCCCCAGGAGACGGGCGCACCTTCCCCAAGCGCGGCCAGACC
TGCGTGGTGCACTACACCGGGATGCTTGGAGATGGAAAGAAAGTTGACTCCTCCCGGGACAGAAACAAGC
CCTTTAAGTTTATGCTAGGCAAGCAGGAGGTGATCCGAGGCTGGGAAGAAGGGGTTGCCCAGATGAGTGT
GGGTCAGGGAGCCAAACTGACTATATCTCCAGATTATGCCTATGGTGCCACTGGGCACCCAGGCATCATC
CCACCACATGCCACTCTCGTCTTCGATGTGGAGCTTCTAGAACTGGAATCCGGAGGAGAGGGCAGAGGAA
GTCTGCTAACATGCGGTGACGTCGAGGAGAATCCTGGCCCAATGACTGAATACAAGCCTACTGTCAGGTT
GGCTACAAGAGACGACGTTCCTAGAGCCGTGAGAACTCTGGCTGCAGCCTTCGCCGACTACCCCGCCACG
AGACACACCGTTGACCCAGATCGGCATATTGAGAGAGTGACTGAACTGCAGGAGCTGTTTCTTACAAGAG
TTGGCCTCGACATAGGCAAGGTGTGGGTGGCGGACGACGGCGCCGCCGTGGCCGTCTGGACCACTCCCGA
ATCAGTTGAGGCTGGCGCCGTATTCGCTGAGATCGGCCCGAGAATGGCTGAGCTCAGCGGGAGTAGGCTC
GCGGCACAGCAGCAAATGGAGGGACTGCTGGCACCACACAGGCCCAAAGAACCCGCCTGGTTCCTGGCAA
CCGTCGGTGTATCTCCCGATCATCAGGGGAAAGGTCTGGGCTCTGCCGTAGTGCTCCCTGGCGTGGAGGC
AGCTGAGAGAGCAGGAGTACCTGCCTTCTTGGAGACCTCCGCTCCAAGGAATCTTCCCTTCTATGAACGG
TTGGGCTTCACCGTGACAGCCGACGTGGAAGTCCCCGAAGGCCCCCGCACTTGGTGCATGACGAGGAAGC
CTGGAGCGTGAGGGCCCGCTTCGAGCAGACATGATAAGATACATTGATGAGTTTGGACAAACCACAACTA
GAATGCAGTGAAAAAAATGCTTTATTTGTGAAATTTGTGATGCTATTGCTTTATTTGTAACCATTATAAG
CTGCAATAAACAAGTTAACAACAACAATTGCATTCATTTTATGTTTCAGGTTCAGGGGGAGGTGTGGGAG
GTTTTTTAAAGCAAGTAAAACCTCTACAAATGTGGTAAAATCGATAAAGATCCGTCGACCGATGCCCTTG
AGAGCCTTCAACCCAGTCAGCTCCTTCCGGTGGGCGCGGGGCATGACTATCGTCGCCGCACTTATGACTG
TCTTCTTTATCATGCAACTCGTAGGACAGGTGCCGGCAGCGCTCTTCCGCTTCCTCGCTCACTGACTCGC
TGCGCTCGGTCGTTCGGCTGCGGCGAGCGGTATCAGCTCACTCAAAGGCGGTAATACGGTTATCCACAGA
ATCAGGGGATAACGCAGGAAAGAACATGTGAGCAAAAGGCCAGCAAAAGGCCAGGAACCGTAAAAAGGCC
GCGTTGCTGGCGTTTTTCCATAGGCTCCGCCCCCCTGACGAGCATCACAAAAATCGACGCTCAAGTCAGA
GGTGGCGAAACCCGACAGGACTATAAAGATACCAGGCGTTTCCCCCTGGAAGCTCCCTCGTGCGCTCTCC
TGTTCCGACCCTGCCGCTTACCGGATACCTGTCCGCCTTTCTCCCTTCGGGAAGCGTGGCGCTTTCTCAT
AGCTCACGCTGTAGGTATCTCAGTTCGGTGTAGGTCGTTCGCTCCAAGCTGGGCTGTGTGCACGAACCCC
CCGTTCAGCCCGACCGCTGCGCCTTATCCGGTAACTATCGTCTTGAGTCCAACCCGGTAAGACACGACTT
ATCGCCACTGGCAGCAGCCACTGGTAACAGGATTAGCAGAGCGAGGTATGTAGGCGGTGCTACAGAGTTC
TTGAAGTGGTGGCCTAACTACGGCTACACTAGAAGAACAGTATTTGGTATCTGCGCTCTGCTGAAGCCAG
TTACCTTCGGAAAAAGAGTTGGTAGCTCTTGATCCGGCAAACAAACCACCGCTGGTAGCGGTGGTTTTTT
TGTTTGCAAGCAGCAGATTACGCGCAGAAAAAAAGGATCTCAAGAAGATCCTTTGATCTTTTCTACGGGG
TCTGACGCTCAGTGGAACGAAAACTCACGTTAAGGGATTTTGGTCATGAGATTATCAAAAAGGATCTTCA
CCTAGATCCTTTTAAATTAAAAATGAAGTTTTAAATCAATCTAAAGTATATATGAGTAAACTTGGTCTGA
CAGCGGCCGCAAATGCTAAACCACTGCAGTGGTTACCAGTGCTTGATCAGTGAGGCACCGATCTCAGCGA
TCTGCCTATTTCGTTCGTCCATAGTGGCCTGACTCCCCGTCGTGTAGATCACTACGATTCGTGAGGGCTT
ACCATCAGGCCCCAGCGCAGCAATGATGCCGCGAGAGCCGCGTTCACCGGCCCCCGATTTGTCAGCAATG
AACCAGCCAGCAGGGAGGGCCGAGCGAAGAAGTGGTCCTGCTACTTTGTCCGCCTCCATCCAGTCTATGA
GCTGCTGTCGTGATGCTAGAGTAAGAAGTTCGCCAGTGAGTAGTTTCCGAAGAGTTGTGGCCATTGCTAC
TGGCATCGTGGTATCACGCTCGTCGTTCGGTATGGCTTCGTTCAACTCTGGTTCCCAGCGGTCAAGCCGG
GTCACATGATCACCCATATTATGAAGAAATGCAGTCAGCTCCTTAGGGCCTCCGATCGTTGTCAGAAGTA
AGTTGGCCGCGGTGTTGTCGCTCATGGTAATGGCAGCACTACACAATTCTCTTACCGTCATGCCATCCGT
AAGATGCTTTTCCGTGACCGGCGAGTACTCAACCAAGTCGTTTTGTGAGTAGTGTATACGGCGACCAAGC
TGCTCTTGCCCGGCGTCTATACGGGACAACACCGCGCCACATAGCAGTACTTTGAAAGTGCTCATCATCG
GGAATCGTTCTTCGGGGCGGAAAGACTCAAGGATCTTGCCGCTATTGAGATCCAGTTCGATATAGCCCAC
TCTTGCACCCAGTTGATCTTCAGCATCTTTTACTTTCACCAGCGTTTCGGGGTGTGCAAAAACAGGCAAG
CAAAATGCCGCAAAGAAGGGAATGAGTGCGACACGAAAATGTTGGATGCTCATACTCGTCCTTTTTCAAT
ATTATTGAAGCATTTATCAGGGTTACTAGTACGTCTCTCAAGGATAAGTAAGTAATATTAAGGTACGGGA
GGTATTGGACAGGCCGC
