>Addgene plasmid #80964 | pCRISPaint-ProteoTuner DD-PuroR | addgene partial sequence | sequence record 158346 | RVprimer3 5'-CTAGCAAAATAGGCTGTCCC-3'
TGATAGCTAGCGGGCCAGTACCCAAAAAGCGGGGGGTCTGGTGGCAGTGGAGGGGGATCCGGAGTGCAGG
TGGAAACCATCTCCCCAGGAGACGGGCGCACCTTCCCCAAGCGCGGCCAGACCTGCGTGGTGCACTACAC
CGGGATGCTTGGAGATGGAAAGAAAGTTGACTCCTCCCGGGACAGAAACAAGCCCTTTAAGTTTATGCTA
GGCAAGCAGGAGGTGATCCGAGGCTGGGAAGAAGGGGTTGCCCAGATGAGTGTGGGTCAGGGAGCCAAAC
TGACTATATCTCCAGATTATGCCTATGGTGCCACTGGGCACCCAGGCATCATCCCACCACATGCCACTCT
CGTCTTCGATGTGGAGCTTCTAGAACTGGAATCCGGAGGAGAGGGCAGAGGAAGTCTGCTAACATGCGGT
GACGTCGAGGAGAATCCTGGCCCAATGACTGAATACAAGCCTACTGTCAGGTTGGCTACAAGAGACGACG
TTCCTAGAGCCGTGAGAACTCTGGCTGCAGCCTTCGCCGACTACCCCGCCACGAGACACACCGTTGACCC
AGATCGGCATATTGAGAGAGTGACTGAACTGCAGGAGCTGTTTCTTACAAGAGTTGGCCTCGACATAGGC
AAGGTGTGGGTGGCGGACGACGGCGCCGCCGTGGCCGTCTGGACCACTCCCGAATCAGTTGAGGCTGGCG
CCGTATTCGCTGAGATCGGCCCGAGAATGGCTGAGCTCAGCGGGAGTAGGCTCGCGGCACAGCAGCAAAT
GGAGGGACTGCTGGCACCACACAGGCCCAAAGAACCCGCCTGGTTCCTGGCAACCGTCGGTGTATCTCCC
GATCATCAGGGGAAAGGTCTGGGCTCTGCCGTA
