>Addgene plasmid #80964 | pCRISPaint-ProteoTuner DD-PuroR | addgene partial sequence | sequence record 158348 | EBV-rev 5'-GTGGTTTGTCCAAACTCATC-3'
CGGGCCCTCACGCTCCAGGCTTCCTCGTCATGCACCAAGTGCGGGGGCCTTCGGGGACTTCCACGTCGGC
TGTCACGGTGAAGCCCAACCGTTCATAGAAGGGAAGATTCCTTGGAGCGGAGGTCTCCAAGAAGGCAGGT
ACTCCTGCTCTCTCAGCTGCCTCCACGCCAGGGAGCACTACGGCAGAGCCCAGACCTTTCCCCTGATGAT
CGGGAGATACACCGACGGTTGCCAGGAACCAGGCGGGTTCTTTGGGCCTGTGTGGTGCCAGCAGTCCCTC
CATTTGCTGCTGTGCCGCGAGCCTACTCCCGCTGAGCTCAGCCATTCTCGGGCCGATCTCAGCGAATACG
GCGCCAGCCTCAACTGATTCGGGAGTGGTCCAGACGGCCACGGCGGCGCCGTCGTCCGCCACCCACACCT
TGCCTATGTCGAGGCCAACTCTTGTAAGAAACAGCTCCTGCAGTTCAGTCACTCTCTCAATATGCCGATC
TGGGTCAACGGTGTGTCTCGTGGCGGGGTAGTCGGCGAAGGCTGCAGCCAGAGTTCTCACGGCTCTAGGA
ACGTCGTCTCTTGTAGCCAACCTGACAGTAGGCTTGTATTCAGTCATTGGGCCAGGATTCTCCTCGACGT
CACCGCATG
